Addgene plasmid #193127: GB2889
Purpose: A2 Proximal promoter sequence consisting of two times the target sequence for the gRNA1 (GB1838) flanked by random sequences.
Depositing lab: Diego Orzaez. Depositing organization: Instituto de Biologia Molecular y Celular de Plantas. Publication: GB_SynP: A Modular dCas9-Regulated Synthetic Promoter Collection for Fine-Tuned Recombinant Gene Expression in Plants. Moreno-Gimenez E, Selma S, Calvache C, Orzaez D. ACS Synth Biol. 2022 Sep 16;11(9):3037-3048. doi: 10.1021/acssynbio.2c00238. Epub 2022 Aug 31. PubMed 36044643.
Backbone
  Vector backbone: pUPD2
  Vector type: Synthetic Biology
Growth in bacteria
  Bacterial resistance: Chloramphenicol, 25 μg/mL
  Growth temperature: 37°C
  Growth strain: DH5alpha
  Copy number: High Copy
Gene/Insert
  Gene/Insert name: GB_SynP (A2) G1ab.5
  Species: Synthetic
  Cloning method: Restriction Enzyme; 5′ cloning site unknown (unknown if destroyed)
Terms and licenses: Academic/Nonprofit Terms; Industry Terms: Not Available to Industry
How to cite: GB2889 was a gift from Diego Orzaez (Addgene plasmid # 193127 ; http://n2t.net/addgene:193127 ; RRID:Addgene_193127)
