[The description below was written by a language model from this plasmid's Addgene catalogue record and pLannotate feature annotations shown in this document.]
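Description:
GB2889 is a small (about 2.3 kb) synthetic-biology part plasmid built on the pUPD2 backbone, the domestication/entry vector of the GoldenBraid modular cloning system. It is maintained in E. coli at high copy through a ColE1/pUC-type origin of replication and is selected with chloramphenicol, conferred by the cat (chloramphenicol acetyltransferase) gene driven by its native cat promoter and followed by the lambda t0 terminator. The annotated backbone also carries BioBrick prefix and suffix sequences flanking the cloning position, together with bacterial transcription terminators (a his operon terminator and a second putative terminator) that insulate the insert region from read-through transcription. There are no plant selection markers, T-DNA borders or expression cassettes in the feature table, so the plasmid serves as a storage and donor vector for a DNA part rather than being a plant transformation construct in itself.

The payload is the synthetic element GB_SynP (A2) G1ab.5, which the automated annotation does not label; by elimination it presumably lies in the short unannotated stretch between the BioBrick prefix and suffix. According to the record, it is an A2 proximal promoter part containing two copies of the target sequence for gRNA1, flanked by random sequence. It belongs to a modular collection of dCas9-regulated synthetic promoters for plants, in which such proximal modules are combined with other promoter parts so that a dCas9-based transcriptional regulator guided by the matching gRNA can bind the target sites and tune expression of a downstream gene. The cloning sites used for the insert are not recorded.
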