Features (pLannotate 1.2.2; 8 found; start..end, strand, type, name):
     14..33      +  misc_feature   BioBrick suffix: universal suffix for all parts
     34..91      +  terminator     his operon terminator: This putative transcriptin terminator from the E. coli his operon has a 2-bp deletion introduced during synthesis. Its efficiency has not been determined.
    286..874     -  rep_origin     ori: high-copy-number ColE1/pMB1/pBR322/pUC origin of replication
   1057..1151    -  terminator     lambda t0 terminator: transcription terminator from phage lambda
   1175..1831    -  CDS            cat: CAT_ECOLX - Experimental evidence at protein level: Swiss-Prot protein existence level 1. This enzyme is an effector of chloramphenicol resistance in bacteria. From Escherichia coli. This protein is used as a marker in many commonly used cloning vectors, such as pACYC184.
   1832..1929    -  promoter       cat promoter: promoter of the E. coli cat gene encoding chloramphenicol acetyltransferase
   2015..2058    -  terminator     bacterial terminator: putative bacterial transcription terminator
   2061..2082    +  misc_feature   BioBrick prefix: BioBrick prefix for parts that do not start with "ATG"
>Addgene plasmid #193127 | GB2889 | addgene full sequence | sequence record 380398 | Addgene NGS Result
ACCACTCATCGCGACTAGTAGCGGCCGCTGCAGTCCGGCAAAAAAGGGCAAGGTGTCACCACCCTGCCCT
TTTTCTTTAAAACCGAAAAGATTACTTCGCGTTATGCAGGCTTCCTCGCTCACTGACTCGCTGCGCTCGG
TCGTTCGGCTGCGGCGAGCGGTATCAGCTCACTCAAAGGCGGTAATACGGTTATCCACAGAATCAGGGGA
TAACGCAGGAAAGAACATGTGAGCAAAAGGCCAGCAAAAGGCCAGGAACCGTAAAAAGGCCGCGTTGCTG
GCGTTTTTCCACAGGCTCCGCCCCCCTGACGAGCATCACAAAAATCGACGCTCAAGTCAGAGGTGGCGAA
ACCCGACAGGACTATAAAGATACCAGGCGTTTCCCCCTGGAAGCTCCCTCGTGCGCTCTCCTGTTCCGAC
CCTGCCGCTTACCGGATACCTGTCCGCCTTTCTCCCTTCGGGAAGCGTGGCGCTTTCTCATAGCTCACGC
TGTAGGTATCTCAGTTCGGTGTAGGTCGTTCGCTCCAAGCTGGGCTGTGTGCACGAACCCCCCGTTCAGC
CCGACCGCTGCGCCTTATCCGGTAACTATCGTCTTGAGTCCAACCCGGTAAGACACGACTTATCGCCACT
GGCAGCAGCCACTGGTAACAGGATTAGCAGAGCGAGGTATGTAGGCGGTGCTACAGAGTTCTTGAAGTGG
TGGCCTAACTACGGCTACACTAGAAGAACAGTATTTGGTATCTGCGCTCTGCTGAAGCCAGTTACCTTCG
GAAAAAGAGTTGGTAGCTCTTGATCCGGCAAACAAACCACCGCTGGTAGCGGTGGTTTTTTTGTTTGCAA
GCAGCAGATTACGCGCAGAAAAAAAGGATCTCAAGAAGATCCTTTGATCTTTTCTACGGGGTCTGACGCT
CAGTGGAACGAAAACTCACGTTAAGGGATTTTGGTCATGAGATTATCAAAAAGGATCTTCACCTAGATCC
TTTTAAATTAAAAATGAAGTTTTAAATCAATCTAAAGTATATATGAGTAAACTTGGTCTGACAGCTCGAG
GCTTGGATTCTCACCAATAAAAAACGCCCGGCGGCAACCGAGCGTTCTGAACAAATCCAGATGGAGTTCT
GAGGTCATTACTGGATCTATCAACAGGAGTCCAAGCGAGCTCGATATCAAATTACGCCCCGCCCTGCCAC
TCGTCGCAGTACTGTTGTAATTCATTAAGCATTCTGCCGACATGGAAGCCATCACAAACGGCATGATGAA
CCTGAATCGCCAGCGGCATCAGCACCTTGTCGCCTTGCGTATAATATTTGCCCATGGTGAAAACGGGGGC
GAAGAAGTTGTCCATATTGGCCACGTTTAAATCAAAACTGGTGAAACTCACCCAGGGATTGGCTGATACG
AAAAACATATTCTCAATAAACCCTTTAGGGAAATAGGCCAGGTTTTCACCGTAACACGCCACATCTTGCG
AATATATGTGTAGAAACTGCCGGAAATCGTCGTGGTATTCACTCCAGAGTGATGAAAACGTTTCAGTTTG
CTCATGGAAAACGGTGTAACAAGGGTGAACACTATCCCATATCACCAGCTCACCGTCTTTCATTGCCATA
CGAAATTCCGGATGAGCATTCATCAGGCGGGCAAGAATGTGAATAAAGGCCGGATAAAACTTGTGCTTAT
TTTTCTTTACGGTCTTTAAAAAGGCCGTAATATCCAGCTGAACGGTCTGGTTATAGGTACATTGAGCAAC
TGACTGAAATGCCTCAAAATGTTCTTTACGATGCCATTGGGATATATCAACGGTGGTATATCCAGTGATT
TTTTTCTCCATTTTAGCTTCCTTAGCTCCTGAAAATCTCGATAACTCAAAAAATACGCCCGGTAGTGATC
TTATTTCATTATGGTGAAAGTTGGAACCTCTTACGTGCCCGATCAACTCGAGTGCCACCTGACGTCTAAG
AAACCATTATTATCATGACATTAACCTATAAAAATAGGCGTATCACGAGGCAGAATTTCAGATAAAAAAA
ATCCTTAGCTTTCGCTAAGGATGATTTCTGGAATTCGCGGCCGCTTCTAGAGCGATGAGTGGTCTCGTGA
CCCATCTTCTCTCACCAACCAGTCATCGAATTCGTCCGTGTTCATGTTATATATGCACAAGCCGTCTTCT
CTCACCAACCAGTCAACAGGCTAGGATATAATGCTGAAGCCCTTCCCCAAGCGTTCAGGGTGGGATTTGC
TACAACTTCCGATCCCTGAG
